>Addgene plasmid #121274 | pUC57-Kan_br58_g2338 | depositor full sequence | sequence record 231338 | pUC57-Kan_br58_g2338 sequence 2893 bps
TCGCGCGTTTCGGTGATGACGGTGAAAACCTCTGACACATGCAGCTCCCGGAGACGGTCACAGCTTGTCT
GTAAGCGGATGCCGGGAGCAGACAAGCCCGTCAGGGCGCGTCAGCGGGTGTTGGCGGGTGTCGGGGCTGG
CTTAACTATGCGGCATCAGAGCAGATTGTACTGAGAGTGCACCATATGCGGTGTGAAATACCGCACAGAT
GCGTAAGGAGAAAATACCGCATCAGGCGCCATTCGCCATTCAGGCTGCGCAACTGTTGGGAAGGGCGATC
GGTGCGGGCCTCTTCGCTATTACGCCAGCTGGCGAAAGGGGGATGTGCTGCAAGGCGATTAAGTTGGGTA
ACGCCAGGGTTTTCCCAGTCACGACGTTGTAAAACGACGGCCAGTGAATTGACGCGTATTGGGATGGAAC
TTGGTCTCTAAGCTCAAACATGAGAACCTTTAATATGACCTTTAATAACCAAACCATCTGGCAAAGCTGG
TTCTTTATAAATTTTAGCTTCACATTGTTCATACAAAACTTCAACATTATAAGTAACACCATGAATTTTC
CATTTAAAATGAAATGGTTTAGTAGTTGGTTTTGGAAAACCAATATTTTTATGAGCAACAATATGAACAT
AATCATCTCTCATAATTTGAACAGTACACAATCTCATTAGAGACCAAGTTCCATCCCAATGGCGCGCCGA
GCTTGGCTCGAGCATGGTCATAGCTGTTTCCTGTGTGAAATTGTTATCCGCTCACAATTCCACACAACAT
ACGAGCCGGAAGCATAAAGTGTAAAGCCTGGGGTGCCTAATGAGTGAGCTAACTCACATTAATTGCGTTG
CGCTCACTGCCCGCTTTCCAGTCGGGAAACCTGTCGTGCCAGCTGCATTAATGAATCGGCCAACGCGCGG
GGAGAGGCGGTTTGCGTATTGGGCGCTCTTCCGCTTCCTCGCTCACTGACTCGCTGCGCTCGGTCGTTCG
GCTGCGGCGAGCGGTATCAGCTCACTCAAAGGCGGTAATACGGTTATCCACAGAATCAGGGGATAACGCA
GGAAAGAACATGTGAGCAAAAGGCCAGCAAAAGGCCAGGAACCGTAAAAAGGCCGCGTTGCTGGCGTTTT
TCCATAGGCTCCGCCCCCCTGACGAGCATCACAAAAATCGACGCTCAAGTCAGAGGTGGCGAAACCCGAC
AGGACTATAAAGATACCAGGCGTTTCCCCCTGGAAGCTCCCTCGTGCGCTCTCCTGTTCCGACCCTGCCG
CTTACCGGATACCTGTCCGCCTTTCTCCCTTCGGGAAGCGTGGCGCTTTCTCATAGCTCACGCTGTAGGT
ATCTCAGTTCGGTGTAGGTCGTTCGCTCCAAGCTGGGCTGTGTGCACGAACCCCCCGTTCAGCCCGACCG
CTGCGCCTTATCCGGTAACTATCGTCTTGAGTCCAACCCGGTAAGACACGACTTATCGCCACTGGCAGCA
GCCACTGGTAACAGGATTAGCAGAGCGAGGTATGTAGGCGGTGCTACAGAGTTCTTGAAGTGGTGGCCTA
ACTACGGCTACACTAGAAGAACAGTATTTGGTATCTGCGCTCTGCTGAAGCCAGTTACCTTCGGAAAAAG
AGTTGGTAGCTCTTGATCCGGCAAACAAACCACCGCTGGTAGCGGTGGTTTTTTTGTTTGCAAGCAGCAG
ATTACGCGCAGAAAAAAAGGATCTCAAGAAGATCCTTTGATCTTTTCTACGGGGTCTGACGCTCAGTGGA
ACGAAAACTCACGTTAAGGGATTTTGGTCATGAGATTATCAAAAAGGATCTTCACCTAGATCCTTTTAAA
TTAAAAATGAAGTTTTAAATCAATCTAAAGTATATATGAGTAAACTTGGTCTGACAGTTAGAAAAACTCA
TCGAGCATCAAATGAAACTGCAATTTATTCATATCAGGATTATCAATACCATATTTTTGAAAAAGCCGTT
TCTGTAATGAAGGAGAAAACTCACCGAGGCAGTTCCATAGGATGGCAAGATCCTGGTATCGGTCTGCGAT
TCCGACTCGTCCAACATCAATACAACCTATTAATTTCCCCTCGTCAAAAATAAGGTTATCAAGTGAGAAA
TCACCATGAGTGACGACTGAATCCGGTGAGAATGGCAAAAGTTTATGCATTTCTTTCCAGACTTGTTCAA
CAGGCCAGCCATTACGCTCGTCATCAAAATCACTCGCATCAACCAAACCGTTATTCATTCGTGATTGCGC
CTGAGCGAGACGAAATACGCGATCGCTGTTAAAAGGACAATTACAAACAGGAATCGAATGCAACCGGCGC
AGGAACACTGCCAGCGCATCAACAATATTTTCACCTGAATCAGGATATTCTTCTAATACCTGGAATGCTG
TTTTCCCAGGGATCGCAGTGGTGAGTAACCATGCATCATCAGGAGTACGGATAAAATGCTTGATGGTCGG
AAGAGGCATAAATTCCGTCAGCCAGTTTAGTCTGACCATCTCATCTGTAACATCATTGGCAACGCTACCT
TTGCCATGTTTCAGAAACAACTCTGGCGCATCGGGCTTCCCATACAATCGATAGATTGTCGCACCTGATT
GCCCGACATTATCGCGAGCCCATTTATACCCATATAAATCAGCATCCATGTTGGAATTTAATCGCGGCCT
AGAGCAAGACGTTTCCCGTTGAATATGGCTCATACTCTTCCTTTTTCAATATTATTGAAGCATTTATCAG
GGTTATTGTCTCATGAGCGGATACATATTTGAATGTATTTAGAAAAATAAACAAATAGGGGTTCCGCGCA
CATTTCCCCGAAAAGTGCCACCTGACGTCTAAGAAACCATTATTATCATGACATTAACCTATAAAAATAG
GCGTATCACGAGGCCCTTTCGTC
Features (pLannotate 1.2.2; 10 found; start..end, strand, type, name):
    137..236     +  misc_feature   bom (fragment): basis of mobility region from pBR322
    242..399     -  CDS            lacZα (fragment): LacZα fragment of β-galactosidase; lacZ fragment
    741..757     -  protein_bind   lac operator: The lac repressor binds to the lac operator to inhibit transcription in E. coli. This inhibition can be relieved by adding lactose or isopropyl-β-D-thiogalactopyranoside (IPTG). lac repressor encoded by lacI
    765..795     -  promoter       lac promoter: promoter for the E. coli lac operon
    810..831     -  protein_bind   CAP binding site: CAP binding activates transcription in the presence of cAMP. E. coli catabolite activator protein
    844..936     -  CDS            lacI (fragment): lac repressor; lacI; The lac repressor binds to the lac operator to inhibit transcription in E. coli. This inhibition can be relieved by adding lactose or isopropyl-β-D-thiogalactopyranoside (IPTG).
   1119..1707    -  rep_origin     ori: high-copy-number ColE1/pMB1/pBR322/pUC origin of replication
   1878..2693    -  CDS            KanR: aminoglycoside phosphotransferase; aph(3')-Ia; confers resistance to kanamycin in bacteria or G418 (Geneticin®) in eukaryotes
   2694..2798    -  promoter       AmpR promoter: bla
   2893..35      +  CDS            rop (fragment) (across the origin): Rop protein, which maintains plasmids at low copy number; rop
