[The description below was written by a language model from this plasmid's Addgene catalogue record and pLannotate feature annotations shown in this document.]
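Description:
pUC57-Kan_br58_g2338 is a small, high-copy bacterial cloning plasmid that serves as a Level 0 Golden Gate-compatible module carrying br58_g2338, an insert recorded as deriving from the fungus Magnaporthe oryzae. It belongs to a clone resource of M. oryzae effectors that share sequence and structural similarities across host-specific lineages, so the insert is presumably a candidate effector coding sequence. The record gives no functional annotation for it, and the feature table does not annotate it at all. The full sequence is 2,893 nt against a stated backbone of 2,626 bp, which implies a short insert of roughly 270 bp. This is consistent with the unannotated gap that interrupts the lacZα region.

The backbone is pUC57-Kan, propagated in E. coli through a high-copy ColE1/pUC-type origin and selected with kanamycin through an aph(3')-Ia aminoglycoside phosphotransferase gene driven by the bla (AmpR) promoter. The insert was placed at the EcoRV site within the lacZα cassette, downstream of the lac promoter, lac operator and CAP binding site. lacZ is listed as a marker, reflecting the blue/white screening capability of the parent vector, and only a fragment of lacZα is detected here. Short remnants of lacI, rop and the pBR322 bom region are also detected, and these are backbone vestiges rather than functional elements. M13 forward and reverse primer sites flank the insert for sequence verification.

As a Level 0 part, the plasmid is intended as a storage and donor vector. The effector module can be released with Type IIS restriction enzymes and assembled with promoters, tags and terminators into higher-level expression constructs. The record does not specify the Type IIS enzyme or the overhangs, and the plasmid contains no eukaryotic expression elements of its own.
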