Addgene plasmid #121274: pUC57-Kan_br58_g2338
Purpose: Level 0 Golden-Gate compatible vector
Depositing lab: Sophien Kamoun. Depositing organization: Sainsbury Laboratory, Norwich. Publication: A Clone Resource of Magnaporthe oryzae Effectors That Share Sequence and Structural Similarities Across Host-Specific Lineages. Petit-Houdenot Y, Langner T, Harant A, Win J, Kamoun S. Mol Plant Microbe Interact. 2020 Aug;33(8):1032-1035. doi: 10.1094/MPMI-03-20-0052-A. Epub 2020 Jun 22. PubMed 32460610.
Backbone
  Vector backbone: pUC57-Kan
  Backbone size w/o insert (bp): 2626
  Vector type: Golden Gate
  Selectable markers: lacZ
Growth in bacteria
  Bacterial resistance: Kanamycin, 50 μg/mL
  Growth temperature: 37°C
  Growth strain: DH5alpha
  Copy number: High Copy
Gene/Insert
  Gene/Insert name: br58_g2338
  Mutation: Magnaporthe oryzae
  Cloning method: Restriction Enzyme; 5′ cloning site EcoRV (unknown if destroyed); 3′ cloning site EcoRV (unknown if destroyed)
  Sequencing primers: 5′ M13Fw; 3′ M13Rv
Terms and licenses: Academic/Nonprofit Terms; Industry Terms: Not Available to Industry
How to cite: pUC57-Kan_br58_g2338 was a gift from Sophien Kamoun (Addgene plasmid # 121274 ; http://n2t.net/addgene:121274 ; RRID:Addgene_121274)
