>Addgene plasmid #121274 | pUC57-Kan_br58_g2338 | depositor partial sequence | sequence record 230800 | br58_g2338
TTGGTCTCTAATGAGATTGTGTACTGTTCAAATTATGAGAGATGATTATGTTCATATTGTTGCTCATAAA
AATATTGGTTTTCCAAAACCAACTACTAAACCATTTCATTTTAAATGGAAAATTCATGGTGTTACTTATA
ATGTTGAAGTTTTGTATGAACAATGTGAAGCTAAAATTTATAAAGAACCAGCTTTGCCAGATGGTTTGGT
TATTAAAGGTCATATTAAAGGTTCTCATGTTTGAGCTTAGAGACCAA
