>Addgene plasmid #121274 | pUC57-Kan_br58_g2338 | depositor partial sequence | sequence record 230801 | empty_vector
TCGCGCGTTTCGGTGATGACGGTGAAAACCTCTGACACATGCAGCTCCCGGAGACGGTCACAGCTTGTCT
GTAAGCGGATGCCGGGAGCAGACAAGCCCGTCAGGGCGCGTCAGCGGGTGTTGGCGGGTGTCGGGGCTGG
CTTAACTATGCGGCATCAGAGCAGATTGTACTGAGAGTGCACCATATGCGGTGTGAAATACCGCACAGAT
GCGTAAGGAGAAAATACCGCATCAGGCGCCATTCGCCATTCAGGCTGCGCAACTGTTGGGAAGGGCGATC
GGTGCGGGCCTCTTCGCTATTACGCCAGCTGGCGAAAGGGGGATGTGCTGCAAGGCGATTAAGTTGGGTA
ACGCCAGGGTTTTCCCAGTCACGACGTTGTAAAACGACGGCCAGTGAATTGACGCGTATTGGGATATCCC
AATGGCGCGCCGAGCTTGGCTCGAGCATGGTCATAGCTGTTTCCTGTGTGAAATTGTTATCCGCTCACAA
TTCCACACAACATACGAGCCGGAAGCATAAAGTGTAAAGCCTGGGGTGCCTAATGAGTGAGCTAACTCAC
ATTAATTGCGTTGCGCTCACTGCCCGCTTTCCAGTCGGGAAACCTGTCGTGCCAGCTGCATTAATGAATC
GGCCAACGCGCGGGGAGAGGCGGTTTGCGTATTGGGCGCTCTTCCGCTTCCTCGCTCACTGACTCGCTGC
GCTCGGTCGTTCGGCTGCGGCGAGCGGTATCAGCTCACTCAAAGGCGGTAATACGGTTATCCACAGAATC
AGGGGATAACGCAGGAAAGAACATGTGAGCAAAAGGCCAGCAAAAGGCCAGGAACCGTAAAAAGGCCGCG
TTGCTGGCGTTTTTCCATAGGCTCCGCCCCCCTGACGAGCATCACAAAAATCGACGCTCAAGTCAGAGGT
GGCGAAACCCGACAGGACTATAAAGATACCAGGCGTTTCCCCCTGGAAGCTCCCTCGTGCGCTCTCCTGT
TCCGACCCTGCCGCTTACCGGATACCTGTCCGCCTTTCTCCCTTCGGGAAGCGTGGCGCTTTCTCATAGC
TCACGCTGTAGGTATCTCAGTTCGGTGTAGGTCGTTCGCTCCAAGCTGGGCTGTGTGCACGAACCCCCCG
TTCAGCCCGACCGCTGCGCCTTATCCGGTAACTATCGTCTTGAGTCCAACCCGGTAAGACACGACTTATC
GCCACTGGCAGCAGCCACTGGTAACAGGATTAGCAGAGCGAGGTATGTAGGCGGTGCTACAGAGTTCTTG
AAGTGGTGGCCTAACTACGGCTACACTAGAAGAACAGTATTTGGTATCTGCGCTCTGCTGAAGCCAGTTA
CCTTCGGAAAAAGAGTTGGTAGCTCTTGATCCGGCAAACAAACCACCGCTGGTAGCGGTGGTTTTTTTGT
TTGCAAGCAGCAGATTACGCGCAGAAAAAAAGGATCTCAAGAAGATCCTTTGATCTTTTCTACGGGGTCT
GACGCTCAGTGGAACGAAAACTCACGTTAAGGGATTTTGGTCATGAGATTATCAAAAAGGATCTTCACCT
AGATCCTTTTAAATTAAAAATGAAGTTTTAAATCAATCTAAAGTATATATGAGTAAACTTGGTCTGACAG
TTAGAAAAACTCATCGAGCATCAAATGAAACTGCAATTTATTCATATCAGGATTATCAATACCATATTTT
TGAAAAAGCCGTTTCTGTAATGAAGGAGAAAACTCACCGAGGCAGTTCCATAGGATGGCAAGATCCTGGT
ATCGGTCTGCGATTCCGACTCGTCCAACATCAATACAACCTATTAATTTCCCCTCGTCAAAAATAAGGTT
ATCAAGTGAGAAATCACCATGAGTGACGACTGAATCCGGTGAGAATGGCAAAAGTTTATGCATTTCTTTC
CAGACTTGTTCAACAGGCCAGCCATTACGCTCGTCATCAAAATCACTCGCATCAACCAAACCGTTATTCA
TTCGTGATTGCGCCTGAGCGAGACGAAATACGCGATCGCTGTTAAAAGGACAATTACAAACAGGAATCGA
ATGCAACCGGCGCAGGAACACTGCCAGCGCATCAACAATATTTTCACCTGAATCAGGATATTCTTCTAAT
ACCTGGAATGCTGTTTTCCCAGGGATCGCAGTGGTGAGTAACCATGCATCATCAGGAGTACGGATAAAAT
GCTTGATGGTCGGAAGAGGCATAAATTCCGTCAGCCAGTTTAGTCTGACCATCTCATCTGTAACATCATT
GGCAACGCTACCTTTGCCATGTTTCAGAAACAACTCTGGCGCATCGGGCTTCCCATACAATCGATAGATT
GTCGCACCTGATTGCCCGACATTATCGCGAGCCCATTTATACCCATATAAATCAGCATCCATGTTGGAAT
TTAATCGCGGCCTAGAGCAAGACGTTTCCCGTTGAATATGGCTCATACTCTTCCTTTTTCAATATTATTG
AAGCATTTATCAGGGTTATTGTCTCATGAGCGGATACATATTTGAATGTATTTAGAAAAATAAACAAATA
GGGGTTCCGCGCACATTTCCCCGAAAAGTGCCACCTGACGTCTAAGAAACCATTATTATCATGACATTAA
CCTATAAAAATAGGCGTATCACGAGGCCCTTTCGTC
