>Addgene plasmid #121274 | pUC57-Kan_br58_g2338 | addgene partial sequence | sequence record 237986 | M13-F20 5'-TGTAAAACGACGGCCAGT-3'
TTGGTCTCTAAGCTCAAACATGAGAACCTTTAATATGACCTTTAATAACCAAACCATCTGGCAAAGCTGG
TTCTTTATAAATTTTAGCTTCACATTGTTCATACAAAACTTCAACATTATAAGTAACACCATGAATTTTC
CATTTAAAATGAAATGGTTTAGTAGTTGGTTTTGGAAAACCAATATTTTTATGAGCAACAATATGAACAT
AATCATCTCTCATAATTTGAACAGTACACAATCTCATTAGAGACCAAGTTCCATCCCAATGGCGCGCCGA
GCTTGGCTCGAGCATGGTCATAGCTGTTTCCTGTGTGAAATTGTTATCCGCTCACAATTCCACACAACAT
ACGAGCCGGAAGCATAAAGTGTAAAGCCTGGGGTGCCTAATGAGTGAGCTAACTCACATTAATTGCGTTG
CGCTCACTGCCCGCTTTCCAGTCGGGAAACCTGTCGTGCCAGCTGCATTAATGAATCGGCCAACGCGCGG
GGAGAGGCGGTTTGCGTATTGGGCGCTCTTCCGCTTCCTCGCTCACTGACTCGCTGCGCTCGGTCGTTCG
GCTGCGGCGAGCGGTATCAGCTCACTCAAAGGCGGTAATACGGTTATCCACAGAATCAGGGGATAACGCA
GGAAAGAACATGTGAGCAAAAGGCCAGCAAAAGGCCAGGAACCGTAAAAAGGCCGCGTTGCTGGCGTTTT
TCCATAGGCTCCGCCCCCCTGACGAGCATCACAAAAATCGACGCTCAAGTCAGAGGTGGCGAAACCCGAC
AGGACTATAAAGATACCA
